>Addgene plasmid #208938 | pCHA_SBV_NSs | addgene full sequence | sequence record 419026 | Addgene NGS Result
CTCATATATACTTTAGATTGATTTAAAACTTCATTTTTAATTTAAAAGGATCTAGGTGAAGATCCTTTTT
GATAATCTCATGACCAAAATCCCTTAACGTGAGTTTTCGTTCCACTGAGCGTCAGACCCCGTAGAAAAGA
TCAAAGGATCTTCTTGAGATCCTTTTTTTCTGCGCGTAATCTGCTGCTTGCAAACAAAAAAACCACCGCT
ACCAGCGGTGGTTTGTTTGCCGGATCAAGAGCTACCAACTCTTTTTCCGAAGGTAACTGGCTTCAGCAGA
GCGCAGATACCAAATACTGTTCTTCTAGTGTAGCCGTAGTTAGGCCACCACTTCAAGAACTCTGTAGCAC
CGCCTACATACCTCGCTCTGCTAATCCTGTTACCAGTGGCTGCTGCCAGTGGCGATAAGTCGTGTCTTAC
CGGGTTGGACTCAAGACGATAGTTACCGGATAAGGCGCAGCGGTCGGGCTGAACGGGGGGTTCGTGCACA
CAGCCCAGCTTGGAGCGAACGACCTACACCGAACTGAGATACCTACAGCGTGAGCTATGAGAAAGCGCCA
CGCTTCCCGAAGGGAGAAAGGCGGACAGGTATCCGGTAAGCGGCAGGGTCGGAACAGGAGAGCGCACGAG
GGAGCTTCCAGGGGGAAACGCCTGGTATCTTTATAGTCCTGTCGGGTTTCGCCACCTCTGACTTGAGCGT
CGATTTTTGTGATGCTCGTCAGGGGGGCGGAGCCTATGGAAAAACGCCAGCAACGCGGCCTTTTTACGGT
TCCTGGCCTTTTGCTGGCCTTTTGCTCACATGATTTAAATGAAACTCGTAATCGGAGAACGGGTGCAATA
GCAAGGACCAGATCGAACTTGACTGACGCAATTCTGAGCGTAGTCGAAACCCAGACAAGTCGATCTCGCC
AAGTAGCTGACTTGACTGGTTAATTAAGTTTCGATAGCCCAAGGTAACCAATGAGATTAGGGAGGGAAGA
AAGTTTGATGAACTACTTCTGACCCCTAGTGGTGTCCAGAAAAGACCATTAAAGGAATGTCTTGATCGAA
ATCGAGAGATCGCCTGCAGGATAGCTGACGACCTTAAGGATAAATTTCTGGTAAGGAGGACACGTATGGA
AGTGGGCAAGTTGGGGAAGCCGTATCCGTTGCTGAATCTGGCATATGTGGGAGTATAAGACGCGCAGCGT
CGCATCAGGCATTTTTTTCTGCGCCAATGCCGGTAGATAGCAATCCGGCCCGAGGGGCACAAAAAACCCC
TCAAGACCCGTTTAGAGGCCCCAAGGGGTTATGCTACGATACCGATAGAGATGGGCCAATACCACATTTG
TAGAGGTTTTACTTGCTTTAAAAAACCTCCCACACCTCCCCCTGAACCTGAAACATAAAATGAATGCAAT
TGTTGTTGTTAACTTGTTTATTGCAGCTTATAATGGTTACAAATAAAGCAATAGCATCACAAATTTCACA
AATAAAGCATTTTTTTCACTGCATTCTAGTTGTGGTTTGTCCAAACTCATCAATGTATCTTATCATGTCT
GTGAGCTGAAGGTACGCTGTATCTCAGTCAGTCAAGCTAGCAGAGGCCTGCGGATCCAGAAATCGATAGC
GCTACGCATAATCCGGCACATCATACGGATAGTACTCGAGGATATCCTGACATCCTGTGAAGTGTAATGG
CATTGTCTGGCACAGGATTTGAGACATATTGGGGAAAATGGTTATTAACCACTGTAAATTTGACCCCACC
AAAAGTAAGATCGACACTTGGTTGTGCCGTCTTATGTAGGACCATCTTGGCCTTCTTCTGGTTGAGGAAG
AAGACTCTAGCAACACCGAAGTTGAGTTGTTGCCCATACTTACCAATAAATGCCACATACCCGACCTCCG
GGTTAAATGTAGCTGCATTCCGTTGTGGTACATGCGGCCGCTGGCGGGTGTGTCGAGTGGATGGTAGGAT
CGACAAAGATCTGATCTGACGGTTCACTAAACCAGCTCTGCTTATATAGACCTCCCACCGTACACGCCTA
CCGCCCATTTGCGTCAATGGGGCGGAGTTGTTACGACATTTTGGAAAGTCCCGTTGATTTTGGTGCCAAA
ACAAACTCCCATTGACGTCAATGGGGTGGAGACTTGGAAATCCCCGTGAGTCAAACCGCTATCCACGCCC
ATTGATGTACTGCCAAAACCGCATCAGCATGGTAATAGCGATGACTAATACGTAGATGTACTGCCAAGTA
GGAAAGTCCCATAAGGTCATGTACTGGGCATAATGCCAGGCGGGCCATTTACCGTCATTGACGTCAATAG
GGGGCGTACTTGGCATATGATACACTTGATGTACTGCCAAGTGGGCAGTTTACCGTAAATACTCCACCCA
TTGACGTCAATGGAAAGTCCCTATTGGCGTTACTATGGGAACATACGTCATTATTGACGTCAATGGGCGG
GGGTCGTTGGGCGGTCAGCCAGGCGGGCCATTTACCGTAAGTTATGTAACGCGGAACTCCATATATGGGC
TATGAACTAATGACCCCGTAATTGATTACTAGATCTGGCTACACTCGATCAGCAGTTAGATAATAAAATC
GCTATCCATCGAAGATGGATGTGTGTTGGTTTTTTGTGTGTGTAACGCAACGATTGATAGCATAACCCCT
TGGGGCCTCTAAACGGGTCTTGAGGGGTTTTTTGAATTGAGAGGTAGCTGAAGCTGCTGTTATGACCACT
AGAGGGAAGAAGATACCTGTGGAGCTAATGGTCCAAGATGTCGGGAGCCGCGATCGCTGCCAAAAAGGTA
AGCTGACGATAGCTGACGAGATTCGATGCCCGACGAGCAAATGAGCGCCACGGCTGTTCGCGTAAGCTCG
AAACGACGGAGATTCGATAGAGCCAGAGTCGAGTTTAAACGACCTTAAGGATAAATTTCTGGTAAGGAGG
ACACGTATGGAAGTGGGCAAGTTGGGGAAGCCGTATCCGTTGCTGAATCTGGCATATGTGGGAGTATAAG
ACGCGCAGCGTCGCATCAGGCATTTTTTTCTGCGCCAATGCACCTAGAATCGGTCAGAAGAACTCGTCAA
GAAGGCGATAGAAGGCGATGCGCTGCGAATCGGGCGCGGCGATACCGTAAAGCACAAGGAAGCGGTCAGC
CCATTCGCCGCCAAGCTCTTCAGCAATATCACGGGTAGCCAACGCTATGTCCTGATAGCGGTCCGCCACA
CCCAGACGGCCACAGTCGATGAATCCAGAAAAGCGGCCATTTTCCACCATGATATTCGGCAAGCAGGCAT
CGCCGTGGGTCACGACGAGATCCTCGCCGTCGGGCATAGACGCCTTGAGCCTGGCGAACAGTTCGGCTGG
CGCGAGCCCCTGATGCTCTTCGTCCAGATCATCCTGATCGACAAGACCGGCTTCCATCCGAGTACGTGCT
CGCTCGATGCGATGTTTCGCTTGGTGGTCGAATGGGCAGGTAGCCGGATCAAGCGTATGCAGCCGCCGCA
TTGCATCAGCCATGATGGATACTTTCTCGGCAGGAGCAAGGTGAGATGACAGGAGATCCTGCCCCGGCAC
TTCGCCCAATAGCAGCCAGTCCCTTCCCGCTTCAGTGACAACGTCGAGCACAGCCGCGCAAGGAACGCCC
GTCGTCGCCAGCCACGATAGCCGCGCTGCCTCGTCTTGCAGTTCATTCAGGGCACCGGACAGGTCGGTCT
TGACAAAAAGAACCGGACGCCCCTGCGCTGACAGCCGGAACACGGCGGCATCAGAGCAGCCGATTGTCTG
TTGTGCCCAGTCATAGCCGAATAGCCTCTCCACCCAAGCCGCCGGAGAACCTGCGTGCAATCCATCTTGT
TCAATCATGCGAAAGCCTCCTGCTGATCCTGTCTCTTGATAGATGTTTGCAAAAGCTAGGACTCGATTAT
ACGTTGACCGATCAGACTATCAATATCTAGGTTTAAACAGATCGGTACGCTGCCGTGACCAGGCTTGAGT
ACAATATCTGACGATTGGACTTCCTGGGTCCCAAGCTGGATTCCGACTGGCTGACTGCCAAGCAACGATA
TGGATCGTCGAGACTCGCACTGAGAGGATCGTTCTCGGTACACCAGGCGCGCCTAGCGTTACACACACAA
AAAACCAACACACATCCATCTTCGATGGATAGCGATTTTATTATCTAAGACTAGGCTTACATACTAGCCT
AGGCACCGGGCTTGCGGGTCATGCACCAGGTGCGCGGTCCTTCGGGCACCTCGACGTCGGCGGTGACGGT
GAAGCCGAGCCGCTCGTAGAAGGGGAGGTTGCGGGGCGCGGAGGTCTCCAGGAAGGCGGGCACCCCGGCG
CGCTCGGCGGCCTCCACTCCGGGGAGCACGACGGCGCTGCCCAGACCCTTGCCCTGGTGGTCGGGCGAGA
CGCCGACGGTGGCCAGGAACCACGCGGGCTCCTTGGGCCGGTGCGGCGCCAGGAGGCCCTCCATCTGTTG
CTGCGCGGCCAGCCGGGAACCGCTCAACTCGGCCATGCGCGGGCCGATCTCGGCGAACACCGCCCCCGCT
TCGACGCTCTCCGGCGTGGTCCAGACCGCCACCGCGGCGCCGTCGTCCGCGACCCACACCTTGCCGATGT
CGAGCCCGACGCGCGTGAGGAAGAGTTCTTGCAGCTCGGTGACCCGCTCGATGTGGCGGTCCGGATCGAC
GGTGTGGCGCGTGGCGGGGTAGTCGGCGAACGCGGCGGCGAGGGTGCGTACGGCCCTGGGGACGTCGTCG
CGGGTGGCGAGGCGCACCGTGGGCTTGTACTCGGTCATGTTGTCTAACAAAAAAGCCAAAAACGGCCAGA
ATTTAGCGGACAATTTACAAGTCTAACACTGAAAATTACATATTGACCCAAATGATTACATTTCAAAAGG
TGCCTAAAAAACTTCACAAAACACACTCGCCAACCCCGAGCGCATAGTTCAAAACCGGAGCTTCAGCTAC
TTAAGAAGATAGGTACATAAAACCGACCAAAGAAACTGACGCCTCACTTATCCCTCCCCTCACCAGAGGT
CCGGCGCCTGTCGATTCAGGAGAGCCTACCCTAGGCCCGAACCCTGCGTCCTGCGACGGAGAAAAGCCTA
CCGCACACCTACCGGCAGGTGGCCCCACCCTGCATTATAAGCCAACAGAACGGGTGACGTCACGACACGA
CGAGGGCGCGCGCTCCCAAAGGTACGGGTGCACTGCCCAACGGCACCGCCATAACTGCCGCCCCCGCAAC
AGACGACAAACCGAGTTCTCCAGTCAGTGACAAACTTCACGTCAGGGTCCCCAGATGGTGCCCAGCCCAT
CTCACCCGAATAAGAGCTTTCCCGCATTAGCGAAGGGCTCAAGACCTTGGGTTCTTGCCGCCCACCATGC
CCCCCACCTTGTTTCAACGACCTCACAGCCCGCCTCACAAGCGTCTTCCATTCAAGACTCGGGAACAGCC
GCCATTTTGCTGCGCTCCCCCCAACCCCCAGTTCAGGGCAACCTTGCTCGCGGACCCAGACTACAGCCCT
TGGCGGTCTCTCCACACGCTTCCGTCCCACCGAGCGGCCCGGCGGCCACGAAAGCCCCGGCCAGCCCAGC
AGCCCGCTACTCACCAAGTGACGATCACAGCGATCCACAAACAAGAACCGCGACCCAAATCCCGGCTGCG
ACGGAACTAGCTGTGCCACACCCGGCGCGTCCTTATATAATCATCGGCGTTCACCGCCCCACGGAGATCC
CTCCGCAGAATCGCCGAGAAGGGACTACTTTTCCTCGCCTGTTCCGCTCTCTGGAAAGAAAACCAGTGCC
CTAGAGTCACCCAAGTCCCGTCCTAAAATGTCCTTCTGCTGATACTGGGGTTCTAAGGCCGAGTCTTATG
AGCAGCGGGCCGCTGTCCTGAGCGTCCGGGCGGAAGGATCAGGACGCTCCTGCGCCCTTCGTCTGACGTG
GCAGCGCTCGCCGTGACGAGGGGGGCGCCCGCGGGAGGCGCCAAAACCCGGCGCGGAGGCCAGGCGCGCC
CCGATTTCGATATTCCTCGGATCTCGGATAGATCGGGATTGAGGATGTAGGTTGAACTTCTCTCGGGTGA
TCCCGATCTCGGATATTCGGGATTGGAGTAATACCTGGCGATAGGCGCTGCCAAGCAATAGCCAAGGCGC
AAGGCCGGCCAAGAGACTTGCGATAGTTCGTTCGAGAGGTAGCCTGCAAGATGGATCGGACGAAAGGTTT
GAAGATTTTCCGACGAGGGCCTTGGAGAGTTCGGAAATTTAAATGCAACTATGGATGAACGAAATAGACA
GATCGCTGAGATAGGTGCCTCACTGATTAAGCATTGGTAACTGTCAGACCAAGTTTA
Features (pLannotate 1.2.2; 19 found; start..end, strand, type, name):
    154..742     +  rep_origin     ori: high-copy-number ColE1/pMB1/pBR322/pUC origin of replication
    968..1039    -  misc_feature   3' β-globin insulator: insulator downstream of the human β-globin locus (Farrell et al., 2002)
   1084..1220    -  terminator     rrnG terminator: transcription terminator from the E. coli ribosomal RNA rrnG operon (Albrechtsen et al., 1991)
   1250..1296    -  terminator     T7 terminator: transcription terminator for bacteriophage T7 RNA polymerase
   1319..1388    +  CDS            large T antigen (fragment): large T antigen from SV40 (simian virus 40)
   1411..1532    +  polyA_signal   SV40 poly(A) signal: SV40 polyadenylation signal
   1651..1923    -  CDS            N: NSS_SBVBH - Protein inferred from homology: Swiss-Prot protein existence level 3. Plays a role in the inhibition of the host immune response by intefering with the production of interferon in infected cells. From Bovine Schmallenberg virus (isolate Bovine/BH80/Germany/2011) (SBV).
   1994..2045    -  promoter       CMVd2 promoter: truncated human cytomegalovirus (CMV) immediate early promoter that yields moderately reduced expression relative to the full-length promoter
   2108..2125    +  promoter       CMV promoter (fragment): human cytomegalovirus (CMV) immediate early promoter
   2198..2501    -  enhancer       CMV enhancer: human cytomegalovirus immediate early enhancer
   2582..2630    +  polyA_signal   poly(A) signal: synthetic polyadenylation signal
   2648..2694    +  terminator     T7 terminator: transcription terminator for bacteriophage T7 RNA polymerase
   2699..2770    -  misc_feature   5' β-globin insulator: insulator upstream of the human β-globin locus (Farrell et al., 2002)
   2915..3051    -  terminator     rrnG terminator: transcription terminator from the E. coli ribosomal RNA rrnG operon (Albrechtsen et al., 1991)
   3064..3858    -  CDS            NeoR/KanR: aminoglycoside phosphotransferase from Tn5; aph(3')-II (or nptII); confers resistance to neomycin, kanamycin, and G418 (Geneticin®)
   4124..4172    -  polyA_signal   poly(A) signal: synthetic polyadenylation signal
   4201..4798    -  CDS            PuroR (fragment): puromycin N-acetyltransferase; pac from Streptomyces; confers resistance to puromycin
   4802..6011    -  promoter       UbC promoter: human ubiquitin C promoter
   6275..6339    +  CDS            bla(M) (fragment): β-lactamase lacking the signal sequence; bla(M); allows cytosolic expression of β-lactamase
