[The description below was written by a language model from this plasmid's Addgene catalogue record and pLannotate feature annotations shown in this document.]
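Description:
pCHA_SBV_NSs is a mammalian expression plasmid built on the V27 pLPS-3' HA acceptor backbone to produce the small non-structural protein (NSs) of Schmallenberg orthobunyavirus with a C-terminal HA epitope tag supplied by the backbone. The 273 bp insert was derived from the viral S segment, trimmed at both ends so that only the NSs open reading frame remains. Its stop codon was removed to allow read-through into the HA tag. It was cloned between NotI and XhoI sites. Transcription is driven by the human cytomegalovirus immediate early enhancer/promoter. The plasmid is maintained in E. coli at high copy through a ColE1/pUC-type origin and selected with kanamycin via the Tn5 NeoR/KanR gene.

The annotated sequencing result confirms the NSs coding sequence downstream of CMV enhancer and promoter elements, all on the same strand. An SV40 poly(A) signal lies nearby, though it is annotated in the opposite orientation. β-globin insulator fragments and bacterial and T7 terminators flank the cassette. However, the sequenced record is 6,357 nt, considerably larger than the 4,468 bp catalogue size. It also contains elements not mentioned in the catalogue entry, notably a human UbC promoter driving a puromycin N-acetyltransferase fragment with a synthetic poly(A) signal, which would allow puromycin selection of transfected cells if functional. The HA tag is not picked up as a separate feature. These discrepancies cannot be resolved from the record.

NSs is annotated as an antagonist of the host interferon response, so the construct suits transient expression and HA-based detection or pull-down of NSs in studies of how the virus interferes with innate immunity.
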