Addgene plasmid #208938: pCHA_SBV_NSs
Purpose: Expresses C-terminally HA-tagged Schmallenberg orthobunyavirus NSs protein from CMV promoter in mammalian cells
Depositing lab: Gerald Barry. Depositing organization: University College Dublin.
Backbone
  Vector backbone: V27 pLPS-3' HA - Acceptor
  Backbone manufacturer: Tony Pawson
  Backbone size w/o insert (bp): 4195
  Total vector size (bp): 4468
  Vector type: Mammalian Expression
Growth in bacteria
  Bacterial resistance: Kanamycin, 50 μg/mL
  Growth temperature: 37°C
  Growth strain: DH5alpha
  Copy number: High Copy
Gene/Insert
  Gene/Insert name: NSs (alt name: Small non-structural protein)
  Species: Schmallenberg orthobunyavirus
  Insert size (bp): 273
  Mutation: Deleted 47 bp at 5' end and 510 bp from 3' end (including stop codon) so only expresses NSs
  GenBank ID: HE649914.1
  Promoter: CMV
  Tag / fusion protein: HA (C terminal on backbone)
  Cloning method: Restriction Enzyme; 5′ cloning site NotI (unknown if destroyed); 3′ cloning site XhoI (unknown if destroyed)
  Sequencing primers: 5′ CGCAAATGGGCGGTAGGCGTG
Resource information
  A portion of this plasmid was derived from a plasmid made by: SBV genes were cloned from plasmids provided by Prof. Massimo Palmarini, University of Glasgow.
Terms and licenses: Academic/Nonprofit Terms; Industry Terms: Not Available to Industry
How to cite: pCHA_SBV_NSs was a gift from Gerald Barry (Addgene plasmid # 208938 ; http://n2t.net/addgene:208938 ; RRID:Addgene_208938)
